>Addgene plasmid #244553 | CL20_mEGFP_FOidr_001 | addgene full sequence | sequence record 490658 | Addgene NGS Result
AAAAAAAATCTAACCTCAAGTCAAGGCTTTTCTATGGAATAAGGAATGGACAGCAGGGGGCTGTTTCATA
TACTGATGACCTCTTTATAGCCAACCTTTGTTCATGGCAGCCAGCATATGGGCATATGTTGCCAAACTCT
AAACCAAATACTCATTCTGATGTTTTAAATGATTTGCCCTCCCATATGTCCTTCCGAGTGAGAGACACAA
AAAATTCCAACACACTATTGCAATGAAAATAAATTTCCTTTATTAGCCAGAAGTCAGATGCTCAAGGGGC
TTCATGATGTCCCCATAATTTTTGGCAGAGGGAAAAAGATCTGCTAGCTCGAGCAGCTGAAGCTTTATTG
AGGCTTAAGCAGTGGGTTCCCTAGTTAGCCAGAGAGCTCCCAGGCTCAGATCTGGTCTAACCAGAGAGAC
CCAGTACAGGCAAAAAGCAGATCTTGTCTTCTTTGGGAGTGAATTAGCCCTTCCAGTCCCCCCTTTTCTT
TTAAAAAGTGGCTAAGATCTACAGCTGCCTTGTAAGTCATTGGTCTTAAAGGTACCGTAATCTTATCTAG
AACCGGTTCATGCCTCCACGCCGGGTGCTAACCCTTCCGGCGGCGTGGGTGATACCCCATCACCACCTCC
TTGAGAGCGGGCCGAAAGTTGGGGACTCATCGTAGGTGACTCGTCAATGTAAGGCATTGTCTCCGAGCCT
TCAGGAGGCCCTTTTTGTTCCTCATTTCCCTCTCCATCATACTCATCTGTACCGTACCGGGAAGCGGCCG
CACTTCCCCCGGAGCCTCCGCTTCCGCCCTTGTACAGCTCGTCCATGCCGAGAGTGATCCCGGCGGCGGT
CACGAACTCCAGCAGGACCATGTGATCGCGCTTCTCGTTGGGGTCTTTGCTCAGCTTGGACTGGGTGCTC
AGGTAGTGGTTGTCGGGCAGCAGCACGGGGCCGTCGCCGATGGGGGTGTTCTGCTGGTAGTGGTCGGCGA
GCTGCACGCTGCCGTCCTCGATGTTGTGGCGGATCTTGAAGTTCACCTTGATGCCGTTCTTCTGCTTGTC
GGCCATGATATAGACGTTGTGGCTGTTGTAGTTGTACTCCAGCTTGTGCCCCAGGATGTTGCCGTCCTCC
TTGAAGTCGATGCCCTTCAGCTCGATGCGGTTCACCAGGGTGTCGCCCTCGAACTTCACCTCGGCGCGGG
TCTTGTAGTTGCCGTCGTCCTTGAAGAAGATGGTGCGCTCCTGGACGTAGCCTTCGGGCATGGCGGACTT
GAAGAAGTCGTGCTGCTTCATGTGGTCGGGGTAGCGGCTGAAGCACTGCACGCCGTAGGTCAGGGTGGTC
ACGAGGGTGGGCCAGGGCACGGGCAGCTTGCCGGTGGTGCAGATGAACTTCAGGGTCAGCTTGCCGTAGG
TGGCATCGCCCTCGCCCTCGCCGGACACGCTGAACTTGTGGCCGTTTACGTCGCCGTCCAGCTCGACCAG
GATGGGCACCACCCCGGTGAACAGCTCCTCGCCCTTGCTCACCATGGTGGCGACCGGTGGATCCCGGGCC
CGCGGTACCGTCGACTGCAGAATTCGGTTCACTAAACGAGCCCGGTTCACTAAACGAGCTCTGCTTATAT
AGACCTCCCACCGTACACGCCTACCGCCCATTTGCGTCAATGGGGCGGAGTTGTTACGACATTTTGGAAA
GTCCCGTTGATTTTGGTGCCAAAACAAACTCCCATTGACGTCAATGGGGTGGAGACTTGGAAATCCCCGT
GAGTCAAACCGCTATCCACGCCCATTGATGTACTGCCAAAACCGCATCACCATGGTAATAGCGATGACTA
ATACGTAGATGTACTGCCAAGTAGGAAAGTCCCATAAGGTCATGTACTGGGCATAATGCCAGGCGGGCCA
TTTACCGTCATTGACGTCAATAGGGGGCGTACTTGGCATATGATACACTTGATGTACTGCCAAGTGGGCA
GTTTACCGTAAATACTCCACCCATTGACGTCAATGGAAAGTCCCTATTGGCGTTACTATGGGAACATACG
TCATTATTGACGTCAATGGGCGGGGGTCGTTGGGCGGTCAGCCAGGCGGGCCATTTACCGTAAGTTATGT
AACGCGGAACTCCATATATGGGCTATGAACTAATGACCCCGTAATTGATTACTATTAATAACTAGCACGC
GTTCGAAGCTTGAGCTCGGTCCCCTCGGGGTTGGGAGGTGGGTCTGAAACGATAATGGTGAATATCCCTG
CCTAACTCTATTCACTATAGAAAGTACAGCAAAAACTATTCTTAAACCTACCAAGCCTCCTACTATCATT
ATGAATAATTTTATATACCACAGCCAATTTGTTATGTTAAACCAATTCCACAAACTTGCCCATTTATCTA
ATTCCAATAATTCTTGTTCATTCTTTTCTTGCTGGTTTTGCGATTCTTCAATTAAGGAGTGTATTAAGCT
TGTGTAATTGTTAATTTCTCTGTCCCACTCCATCCAGGTCGTGTGATTCCAAATCTGTTCCAGAGATTTA
TTACTCCAACTAGCATTCCAAGGCACAGCAGTGGTGCAAATGAGTTTTCCAGAGCAACCCCAAATCCCCA
GGAGCTGTTGATCCTTTAGGTATCTTTCCACAGCCAGGATTCTTGCCTGGAGCTGCTTGATGCCCCAGAC
TGTGAGTTGCAACAGATGCTGTTGCGCCTCAATAGCCCTCAGCAAATTGTTCTGCTGCTGCACTATACCA
GACAATAATTGTCTGGCCTGTACCGTCAGCGTCATTGACGCTGCGCCCATAGTGCTTCCTGCTGCTCCCA
AGAACCCAAGGAACAAAGCTCCTATTCCCACTGCTCTTTTTTCTCTCTGCACCACTCTTCTCTTTGCCTT
GGTGGGTGCTACTCCTAATGGTTCAATTTTTACTACTTTATATTTATATAATTCACTTCTCCAATTGTCC
CTCATATCTCCTCCTTATGGTGTTTTACTAAACTTTTCCATGTTCTAATCCTCATCCTGTCTACTTGCCA
CACAATCATCACCTGCCATCTGTTTTCCATAATCCCTAATGATCTTTGCTTTTCTTCTTGGCACTACTTT
TATGTCACTATTATCTTGTATTACTACTGCCCCTTCACCTTTCCAGAGGAGCTTTGCTGGTCCTTTCCAA
AGTGGATTTCTGCTGTCCCTGTAATAAACCCGAAAATTTTGAATTTTTGTAATTTGTTTTTGTAATTCTT
TAGTTTGTATGTCTGTTGCTATTATGTCTACTATTCTTTCCCCTGCACTGTACCCCCCAATCCCCCCTTT
TCTTTTAAAATTGTGGATGAATACTGCCATTTGTACTGCTGTCTTAAGATGTTCAGCCTGATCTCTTACC
TGTCCTATAATTTTCTTTAATTCTTTATTCATAGATTCTACTACTCCTTGACTTTGGGGATTGTAGGGAA
TTTCCAGGTCTGAAGATCCTGCTGCTTGCTGTGCTTTTTTCTTACTTTTGTTTTGCTCTTCCTCTATCTT
GTCTAAAGCTTCCTTGGTGTCTTTTATCTCTATCCTTTGATGCACACAATAGAGGGTTGCTACTGTATTA
TATAATGATCTAAGTTCTTCTGATCCTGTCTGAAGGGATGGTTGTAGCTGTCCCAGTATTTGTCTACAGC
CTTCTGATGTTTCTAACAGGCCAGTATTAACTGCGAATCGTTCTAGCTCCCTGCTTGCCCATACTATATG
TTTTAATTTATATTTTTTCTTTCCCCCTGGCCTTAACCGAATTTTTTCCCATCGCGATCTAATTCTCCCC
CGCTTAATACTGACGCTCTCGCACCCATCTCTCTCCTTCTAGCCTCCGCTAGTCAAAATTTTTGGCGTAC
TCACCAGTCGCCGCCCCTCGCCTCTTGCCGTGCGCGCTTCAGCAAGCCGAGTCCTGCGTCGAGAGAGCTC
CTCTGGTTTCCCTTTCGCTTTCAAGTCCCTGTTCGGGCGCCACTGCTAGAGATTTTCCACACTGACTAAA
AGGGTCTGAGGGATCTCTAGTTACCAGAGTCACACAACAGACGGGCACACACTACTTGAAGCACTCAAGG
CAAGCTTTATTGAGGCTTAAGCAGTGGGTTCCCTAGTTAGCCAGAGAGCTCCCAGGCTCAGATCTGGTCT
AACCAGAGAGACCCAGTACAGGCAAAAAGCAGCTGCTTATATGCAGGATCTGAGGGCTCGCCACTCCCCA
GTCCCGCCCAGGCCACGCCTCCCATGGTAATAGCGATGACTAATACGTAGATGTACTGCCAAGTAGGAAA
GTCCCATAAGGTCATGTACTGGGCATAATGCCAGGCGGGCCATTTACCGTCATTGACGTCAATAGGGGGC
GTACTTGGCATATGATACACTTGATGTACTGCCAAGTGGGCAGTTTACCGTAAATACTCCACCCATTGAC
GTCAATGGAAAGTCCCTATTGGCGTTACTATGGGAACATACGTCATTATTGACGTCAATGGGCGGGGGTC
GTTGGGCGGTCAGCCAGGCGGGCCATTTACCGTAAGTTATGTAACGCGGAACTCCATATATGGGCTATGA
ACTAATGACCCCGTAATTGATTACTATTAATAACTAGTCAATAATCAATGTCGACCCAGGTGGCACTTTT
CGGGGAAATGTGCGCGGAACCCCTATTTGTTTATTTTTCTAAATACATTCAAATATGTATCCGCTCATGA
GACAATAACCCTGATAAATGCTTCAATAATATTGAAAAAGGAAGAGTATGAGTATTCAACATTTCCGTGT
CGCCCTTATTCCCTTTTTTGCGGCATTTTGCCTTCCTGTTTTTGCTCACCCAGAAACGCTGGTGAAAGTA
AAAGATGCTGAAGATCAGTTGGGTGCACGAGTGGGTTACATCGAACTGGATCTCAACAGCGGTAAGATCC
TTGAGAGTTTTCGCCCCGAAGAACGTTTTCCAATGATGAGCACTTTTAAAGTTCTGCTATGTGGCGCGGT
ATTATCCCGTATTGACGCCGGGCAAGAGCAACTCGGTCGCCGCATACACTATTCTCAGAATGACTTGGTT
GAGTACTCACCAGTCACAGAAAAGCATCTTACGGATGGCATGACAGTAAGAGAATTATGCAGTGCTGCCA
TAACCATGAGTGATAACACTGCGGCCAACTTACTTCTGACAACGATCGGAGGACCGAAGGAGCTAACCGC
TTTTTTGCACAACATGGGGGATCATGTAACTCGCCTTGATCGTTGGGAACCGGAGCTGAATGAAGCCATA
CCAAACGACGAGCGTGACACCACGATGCCTGTAGCAATGGCAACAACGTTGCGCAAACTATTAACTGGCG
AACTACTTACTCTAGCTTCCCGGCAACAATTAATAGACTGGATGGAGGCGGATAAAGTTGCAGGACCACT
TCTGCGCTCGGCCCTTCCGGCTGGCTGGTTTATTGCTGATAAATCTGGAGCCGGTGAGCGTGGGTCTCGC
GGTATCATTGCAGCACTGGGGCCAGATGGTAAGCCCTCCCGTATCGTAGTTATCTACACGACGGGGAGTC
AGGCAACTATGGATGAACGAAATAGACAGATCGCTGAGATAGGTGCCTCACTGATTAAGCATTGGTAACT
GTCAGACCAAGTTTACTCATATATACTTTAGATTGATTTAAAACTTCATTTTTAATTTAAAAGGATCTAG
GTGAAGATCCTTTTTGATAATCTCATGACCAAAATCCCTTAACGTGAGTTTTCGTTCCACTGAGCGTCAG
ACCCCGTAGAAAAGATCAAAGGATCTTCTTGAGATCCTTTTTTTCTGCGCGTAATCTGCTGCTTGCAAAC
AAAAAAACCACCGCTACCAGCGGTGGTTTGTTTGCCGGATCAAGAGCTACCAACTCTTTTTCCGAAGGTA
ACTGGCTTCAGCAGAGCGCAGATACCAAATACTGTTCTTCTAGTGTAGCCGTAGTTAGGCCACCACTTCA
AGAACTCTGTAGCACCGCCTACATACCTCGCTCTGCTAATCCTGTTACCAGTGGCTGCTGCCAGTGGCGA
TAAGTCGTGTCTTACCGGGTTGGACTCAAGACGATAGTTACCGGATAAGGCGCAGCGGTCGGGCTGAACG
GGGGGTTCGTGCACACAGCCCAGCTTGGAGCGAACGACCTACACCGAACTGAGATACCTACAGCGTGAGC
TATGAGAAAGCGCCACGCTTCCCGAAGGGAGAAAGGCGGACAGGTATCCGGTAAGCGGCAGGGTCGGAAC
AGGAGAGCGCACGAGGGAGCTTCCAGGGGGAAACGCCTGGTATCTTTATAGTCCTGTCGGGTTTCGCCAC
CTCTGACTTGAGCGTCGATTTTTGTGATGCTCGTCAGGGGGGCGGAGCCTATGGAAAAACGCCAGCAACG
CGGCCTTTTTACGGTTCCTGGCCTTTTGCTGGCCTTTTGCTCACATGTTCTTTCCTGCGTTATCCCCTGC
TTCTGTGGATAACCGTATTACCGCCTTTGAGTGAGCTGATACCGCTCGCCGCAGCCGAACGACCGAGCGC
AGCGAGTCAGTGAGCGAGGAAGCGGAAGAGCGCCCAATACGCAAACCGCCTCTCCCCGCGCGTTGGCCGA
TTCATTAATGCAGCGGATCCAGACATGATAAGATACATTGATGAGTTTGGACAAACCACAACTAGAATGC
AGTGAAAAAAATGCTTTATTTGTGAAATTTGTGATGCTATTGCTTTATTTGTAACCATTATAAGCTGCAA
TAAACAAGTTAGCTTTTTGCAAAAGCCTAGGCCTCCAAAAAAGCCTCCTCACTACTTCTGGAATAGCTCA
GAGGCCGAGGCGGCCTCGGCCTCTGCATAAATAAAAAAAATTAGTCAGCCATGGGGCGGAGAATGGGCGG
AACTGGGCGGAGTTAGGGGCGGGATGGGCGGAGTTAGGGGCGGGACTATGGTTGCTGACTAATTGAGATG
CGGATCCGCTGGCACGACAGGTTTCCCGACTGGAAAGCGGGCAGTGAGCGCAACGCAATTAATGTGAGTT
AGCTCACTCATTAGGCACCCCAGGCTTTACACTTTATGCTTCCGGCTCGTATGTTGTGTGGAATTGTGAG
CGGATAACAATTTCACACAGGAAACAGCTATGACCATGATTACGCCAAGCTTGGGCTGCAGGTCGAGGGA
TCTCCATAAGAGAAGAGGGACAGCTATGACTGGGAGTAGTCAGGAGAGGAGGAAAAATCTGGCTAGTAAA
ACATGTAAGGAAAATTTTAGGGATGTTAAAGAAAAAAATAACACAAAACAAAATAT
Features (pLannotate 1.2.2; 29 found; start..end, strand, type, name):
    199..254     -  polyA_signal   β-globin poly(A) signal: rabbit β-globin polyadenylation signal (Gil and Proudfoot, 1987)
    340..475     -  LTR            3' LTR (ΔU3) (fragment): self-inactivating 3' long terminal repeat (LTR) from HIV-1
    477..545     -  CDS            nef (fragment): NEF_HV1Z2 - Experimental evidence at protein level: Swiss-Prot protein existence level 1. Extracellular Nef protein targets CD4(+) T-lymphocytes for apoptosis by interacting with CXCR4 surface receptors. From Human immunodeficiency virus type 1 group M subtype D (isolate Z2/CDC-Z34) (HIV-1).
    571..756     -  CDS            ABR (fragment): ABR_HUMAN - Experimental evidence at protein level: Swiss-Prot protein existence level 1. Protein with a unique structure having two opposing regulatory activities toward small GTP-binding proteins. The C-terminus is a GTPase-activating protein domain which stimulates GTP hydrolysis by RAC1, RAC2 and CDC42. Accelerates the intrinsic rate of GTP hydrolysis of RAC1 or CDC42, leading to down-regulation of the active GTP-bound form (PubMed:7479768, PubMed:17116687). The central Dbl homology (DH) domain functions as guanine nucleotide exchange factor (GEF) that modulates the GTPases CDC42, RHOA and
    799..1515    -  CDS            mEGFP: mEGFP is a basic (constitutively fluorescent) green fluorescent protein published in 2002, derived from Aequorea victoria. It has moderate acid sensitivity.
   1529..1566    -  misc_feature   MCS (fragment): multiple cloning site
   1565..1581    -  promoter       tight TRE promoter (fragment): Tet-responsive promoter PTight, consisting of seven tet operator sequences followed by the minimal CMV promoter
   1597..1800    -  promoter       CMV promoter: human cytomegalovirus (CMV) immediate early promoter
   1801..2104    -  enhancer       CMV enhancer: human cytomegalovirus immediate early enhancer
   2172..2188    -  misc_feature   MCS (fragment): multiple cloning site
   2188..2213    -  CDS            Rev (fragment): human immunodeficiency virus 1 (HIV-1) Rev protein; rev; enhances nuclear export of unspliced and incompletely spliced viral mRNAs
   2590..2823    -  misc_feature   RRE: The Rev response element (RRE) of HIV-1 allows for Rev-dependent mRNA export from the nucleus to the cytoplasm.
   2957..3040    -  CDS            vif (fragment): VIF_HV1BR - Experimental evidence at protein level: Swiss-Prot protein existence level 1. Counteracts the innate antiviral activity of host APOBEC3F and APOBEC3G. Forms a complex with host APOBEC3F and APOBEC3G thus preventing the entry of these lethally hypermutating enzymes into progeny virions. Recruits an active E3 ubiquitin ligase complex composed of elongin BC, CUL5, and RBX2 to induce polyubiquitination of APOBEC3G and APOBEC3F. In turn, they are directed to the 26S proteasome for degradation. Vif interaction with APOBEC3G also blocks its cytidine deaminase activity in a proteasome-inde
   3183..3300    -  misc_feature   cPPT/CTS: central polypurine tract and central termination sequence of HIV-1
   3449..3808    -  CDS            HIV-1 gag (fragment): gag protein from human immunodeficiency virus 1; gag
   3792..3917    -  misc_feature   HIV-1 Ψ: packaging signal of human immunodeficiency virus type 1
   3964..4221    -  LTR            5' LTR (truncated): truncated 5' long terminal repeat (LTR) from HIV-1
   4223..4602    -  enhancer       CMV enhancer: human cytomegalovirus immediate early enhancer
   4633..4737    +  promoter       AmpR promoter: bla
   4738..5598    +  CDS            AmpR: β-lactamase; bla; confers resistance to ampicillin, carbenicillin, and related antibiotics
   5769..6357    +  rep_origin     ori: high-copy-number ColE1/pMB1/pBR322/pUC origin of replication
   6540..6594    +  CDS            lacI (fragment): lac repressor; lacI; The lac repressor binds to the lac operator to inhibit transcription in E. coli. This inhibition can be relieved by adding lactose or isopropyl-β-D-thiogalactopyranoside (IPTG).
   6596..6730    -  polyA_signal   SV40 poly(A) signal: SV40 polyadenylation signal
   6750..6885    -  rep_origin     SV40 ori: SV40 origin of replication
   6909..6931    -  promoter       SV40 promoter (fragment): SV40 enhancer and early promoter
   6938..6977    +  CDS            lacI (fragment): lac repressor; lacI; The lac repressor binds to the lac operator to inhibit transcription in E. coli. This inhibition can be relieved by adding lactose or isopropyl-β-D-thiogalactopyranoside (IPTG).
   6990..7011    +  protein_bind   CAP binding site: CAP binding activates transcription in the presence of cAMP. E. coli catabolite activator protein
   7026..7056    +  promoter       lac promoter: promoter for the E. coli lac operon
   7064..7080    +  protein_bind   lac operator: The lac repressor binds to the lac operator to inhibit transcription in E. coli. This inhibition can be relieved by adding lactose or isopropyl-β-D-thiogalactopyranoside (IPTG). lac repressor encoded by lacI
