[The description below was written by a language model from this plasmid's Addgene catalogue record and pLannotate feature annotations shown in this document.]
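Description:
CL20_mEGFP_FOidr_001 is a mammalian expression plasmid built on the CL20 backbone. The catalogue lists it only as a mammalian expression vector, but the feature table shows the architecture of a self-inactivating HIV-1 lentiviral transfer vector. A CMV enhancer is fused to a truncated 5' LTR, followed by the Ψ packaging signal with a partial gag sequence, the cPPT/CTS, the Rev response element, and a ΔU3 3' LTR fragment backed by a rabbit β-globin polyadenylation signal. These elements would allow the RNA genome to be transcribed, exported in a Rev-dependent manner and packaged when helper functions are supplied in trans. The U3 deletion silences the LTR after integration, so expression then depends on the internal promoter. The plasmid can also simply be transfected for transient expression. In bacteria it is maintained through a high-copy ColE1/pUC-type origin and selected with ampicillin via β-lactamase. An SV40 origin, an SV40 poly(A) signal and lac regulatory remnants are also present in the backbone.

The payload is driven by an internal CMV enhancer/promoter and encodes monomeric EGFP fused at the N terminus of FOidr_001, an unmutated intrinsically disordered region taken from the human fusion protein ABR_DUXA. The depositor's note suggests it spans residues 24 to 85 of that fusion, and the annotation software recognises the segment as an ABR fragment. Short hits to nef, vif, Rev, lacI and a tight TRE promoter are small fragments, most likely residual viral or backbone sequence rather than functional parts. The construct is intended to express the fluorescently tagged IDR in mammalian cells, and the associated publication concerns protein condensate formation and its links to RNA biology.
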