Addgene plasmid #244553: CL20_mEGFP_FOidr_001
Purpose: Express mEGFP-tagged intrinsically disordered protein (IDR), FOidr_001, derived from human fusion protein ABR_DUXA
Depositing lab: Richard Kriwacki. Depositing organization: St. Jude Children's Research Hospital. Publication: Proteome-wide computational analyses reveal links between protein condensate formation and RNA biology. Maiti S, Tripathi S, Baggett DW, Phillips AH, Park CG, Wang J, Wahiduzzaman, Freyaldenhoven WT, Kinger S, Pioso BJ, Bollinger JC, Somjee R, Lang B, Babu MM, Kriwacki RW. Sci Adv. 2025 Dec 5;11(49):eady1420. doi: 10.1126/sciadv.ady1420. Epub 2025 Dec 3. PubMed 41337585.
Backbone
  Vector backbone: CL20
  Vector type: Mammalian Expression
Growth in bacteria
  Bacterial resistance: Ampicillin, 100 μg/mL
  Growth temperature: 37°C
  Growth strain: NEB Stable
  Copy number: High Copy
Gene/Insert
  Gene/Insert name: FOidr_001
  Species: H. sapiens (human)
  Mutation: Unmutated
  Tag / fusion protein: monomeric EGFP (N terminal on insert)
  Cloning method: Restriction Enzyme; 5′ cloning site Unknown (unknown if destroyed)
Terms and licenses: Academic/Nonprofit Terms; Industry Terms: Not Available to Industry
Depositor comments: ABR_DUXA_24_85
How to cite: CL20_mEGFP_FOidr_001 was a gift from Richard Kriwacki (Addgene plasmid # 244553 ; http://n2t.net/addgene:244553 ; RRID:Addgene_244553)
